>Addgene plasmid #51365 | pcDNA3.1-FLAG-Dicer-delDUF | depositor full sequence | sequence record 78267 | Full Sequence
GACGGATCGGGAGATCTCCCGATCCCCTATGGTGCACTCTCAGTACAATCTGCTCTGATGCCGCATAGTT
AAGCCAGTATCTGCTCCCTGCTTGTGTGTTGGAGGTCGCTGAGTAGTGCGCGAGCAAAATTTAAGCTACA
ACAAGGCAAGGCTTGACCGACAATTGCATGAAGAATCTGCTTAGGGTTAGGCGTTTTGCGCTGCTTCGCG
ATGTACGGGCCAGATATACGCGTTGACATTGATTATTGACTAGTTATTAATAGTAATCAATTACGGGGTC
ATTAGTTCATAGCCCATATATGGAGTTCCGCGTTACATAACTTACGGTAAATGGCCCGCCTGGCTGACCG
CCCAACGACCCCCGCCCATTGACGTCAATAATGACGTATGTTCCCATAGTAACGCCAATAGGGACTTTCC
ATTGACGTCAATGGGTGGAGTATTTACGGTAAACTGCCCACTTGGCAGTACATCAAGTGTATCATATGCC
AAGTACGCCCCCTATTGACGTCAATGACGGTAAATGGCCCGCCTGGCATTATGCCCAGTACATGACCTTA
TGGGACTTTCCTACTTGGCAGTACATCTACGTATTAGTCATCGCTATTACCATGGTGATGCGGTTTTGGC
AGTACATCAATGGGCGTGGATAGCGGTTTGACTCACGGGGATTTCCAAGTCTCCACCCCATTGACGTCAA
TGGGAGTTTGTTTTGGCACCAAAATCAACGGGACTTTCCAAAATGTCGTAACAACTCCGCCCCATTGACG
CAAATGGGCGGTAGGCGTGTACGGTGGGAGGTCTATATAAGCAGAGCTCTCTGGCTAACTAGAGAACCCA
CTGCTTACTGGCTTATCGAAATTAATACGACTCACTATAGGGAGACCCAAGCTGGCTAGCCCACCATGGA
CTACAAGGACGACGATGACAAGTAAGCTTATTCCAGAGTGTTTGAGGGATAGTTATCCCAGACCTGATCA
GCCCTGTTACCTGTATGTGATAGGAATGGTTTTAACTACACCTTTACCTGATGAACTCAACTTTAGAAGG
CGGAAGCTCTATCCTCCTGAAGATACCACAAGATGCTTTGGAATACTGACGGCCAAACCCATACCTCAGA
TTCCACACTTTCCTGTGTACACACGCTCTGGAGAGGTTACCATATCCATTGAGTTGAAGAAGTCTGGTTT
CATGTTGTCTCTACAAATGCTTGAGTTGATTACAAGACTTCACCAGTATATATTCTCACATATTCTTCGG
CTTGAAAAACCTGCACTAGAATTTAAACCTACAGACGCTGATTCAGCATACTGTGTTCTACCTCTTAATG
TTGTTAATGACTCCAGCACTTTGGATATTGACTTTAAATTCATGGAAGATATTGAGAAGTCTGAAGCTCG
CATAGGCATTCCCAGTACAAAGTATACAAAAGAAACACCCTTTGTTTTTAAATTAGAAGATTACCAAGAT
GCCGTTATCATTCCAAGATATCGCAATTTTGATCAGCCTCATCGATTTTATGTAGCTGATGTGTACACTG
ATCTTACCCCACTCAGTAAATTTCCTTCCCCTGAGTATGAAACTTTTGCAGAATATTATAAAACAAAGTA
CAACCTTGACCTAACCAATCTCAACCAGCCACTGCTGGATGTGGACCACACATCTTCAAGACTTAATCTT
TTGACACCTCGACATTTGAATCAGAAGGGGAAAGCGCTTCCTTTAAGCAGTGCTGAGAAGAGGAAAGCCA
AATGGGAAAGTCTGCAGAATAAACAGATACTGGTTCCAGAACTCTGTGCTATACATCCAATTCCAGCATC
ACTGTGGAGAAAAGCTGTTTGTCTCCCCAGCATACTTTATCGCCTTCACTGCCTTTTGACTGCAGAGGAG
CTAAGAGCCCAGACTGCCAGCGATGCTGGCGTGGGAGTCAGATCACTTCCTGCGGATTTTAGATACCCTA
ACTTAGACTTCGGGTGGAAAAAATCTATTGACAGCAAATCTTTCATCTCAATTTCTAACTCCTCTTCAGC
TGAAAATGATAATTACTGTAAGCACAGCACAATTGTCCCTGAAAATGCTGCACATCAAGGTGCTAATAGA
ACCTCCTCTCTAGAAAATCATGACCAAATGTCTGTGAACTGCAGAACGTTGCTCAGCGAGTCCCCTGGTA
AGCTCCACGTTGAAGTTTCAGCAGATCTTACAGCAATTAATGGTCTTTCTTACAATCAAAATCTCGCCAA
TGGCAGTTATGATTTAGCTAACAGAGACTTTTGCCAAGGAAATCAGCTAAATTACTACAAGCAGGAAATA
CCCGTGCAACCAACTACCTCATATTCCATTCAGAATTTATACAGTTACGAGAACCAGCCCCAGCCCAGCG
ATGAATGTACTCTCCTGAGTAATAAATACCTTGATGGAAATGCTAACAAATCTACCTCAGATGGAAGTCC
TGTGATGGCCGTAATGCCTGGTACGACAGACACTATTCAAGTGCTCAAGGGCAGGATGGATTCTGAGCAG
AGCCCTTCTATTGGGTACTCCTCAAGGACTCTTGGCCCCAATCCTGGACTTATTCTTCAGGCTTTGACTC
TGTCAAACGCTAGTGATGGATTTAACCTGGAGCGGCTTGAAATGCTTGGCGACTCCTTTTTAAAGCATGC
CATCACCACATATCTATTTTGCACTTACCCTGATGCGCATGAGGGCCGCCTTTCATATATGAGAAGCAAA
AAGGTCAGCAACTGTAATCTGTATCGCCTTGGAAAAAAGAAGGGACTACCCAGCCGCATGGTGGTGTCAA
TATTTGATCCCCCTGTGAATTGGCTTCCTCCTGGTTATGTAGTAAATCAAGACAAAAGCAACACAGATAA
ATGGGAAAAAGATGAAATGACAAAAGACTGCATGCTGGCGAATGGCAAACTGGATGAGGATTACGAGGAG
GAGGATGAGGAGGAGGAGAGCCTGATGTGGAGGGCTCCGAAGGAAGAGGCTGACTATGAAGATGATTTCC
TGGAGTATGATCAGGAACATATCAGATTTATAGATAATATGTTAATGGGGTCAGGAGCTTTTGTAAAGAA
AATCTCTCTTTCTCCTTTTTCAACCACTGATTCTGCATATGAATGGAAAATGCCCAAAAAATCCTCCTTA
GGTAGTATGCCATTTTCATCAGATTTTGAGGATTTTGACTACAGCTCTTGGGATGCAATGTGCTATCTGG
ATCCTAGCAAAGCTGTTGAAGAAGATGACTTTGTGGTGGGGTTCTGGAATCCATCAGAAGAAAACTGTGG
TGTTGACACGGGAAAGCAGTCCATTTCTTACGACTTGCACACTGAGCAGTGTATTGCTGACAAAAGCATA
GCGGACTGTGTGGAAGCCCTGCTGGGCTGCTATTTAACCAGCTGTGGGGAGAGGGCTGCTCAGCTTTTCC
TCTGTTCACTGGGGCTGAAGGTGCTCCCGGTAATTAAAAGGACTGATCGGGAAAAGGCCCTGTGCCCTAC
TCGGGAGAATTTCAACAGCCAACAAAAGAACCTTTCAGTGAGCTGTGCTGCTGCTTCTGTGGCCAGTTCA
CGCTCTTCTGTATTGAAAGACTCGGAATATGGTTGTTTGAAGATTCCACCAAGATGTATGTTTGATCATC
CAGATGCAGATAAAACACTGAATCACCTTATATCGGGGTTTGAAAATTTTGAAAAGAAAATCAACTACAG
ATTCAAGAATAAGGCTTACCTTCTCCAGGCTTTTACACATGCCTCCTACCACTACAATACTATCACTGAT
TGTTACCAGCGCTTAGAATTCCTGGGAGATGCGATTTTGGACTACCTCATAACCAAGCACCTTTATGAAG
ACCCGCGGCAGCACTCCCCGGGGGTCCTGACAGACCTGCGGTCTGCCCTGGTCAACAACACCATCTTTGC
ATCGCTGGCTGTAAAGTACGACTACCACAAGTACTTCAAAGCTGTCTCTCCTGAGCTCTTCCATGTCATT
GATGACTTTGTGCAGTTTCAGCTTGAGAAGAATGAAATGCAAGGAATGGATTCTGAGCTTAGGAGATCTG
AGGAGGATGAAGAGAAAGAAGAGGATATTGAAGTTCCAAAGGCCATGGGGGATATTTTTGAGTCGCTTGC
TGGTGCCATTTACATGGATAGTGGGATGTCACTGGAGACAGTCTGGCAGGTGTACTATCCCATGATGCGG
CCACTAATAGAAAAGTTTTCTGCAAATGTACCCCGTTCCCCTGTGCGAGAATTGCTTGAAATGGAACCAG
AAACTGCCAAATTTAGCCCGGCTGAGAGAACTTACGACGGGAAGGTCAGAGTCACTGTGGAAGTAGTAGG
AAAGGGGAAATTTAAAGGTGTTGGTCGAAGTTACAGGATTGCCAAATCTGCAGCAGCAAGAAGAGCCCTC
CGAAGCCTCAAAGCTAATCAACCTCAGGTTCCCAATAGCTGAGTCGAGTCTAGAGGGCCCGTTTAAACCC
GCTGATCAGCCTCGACTGTGCCTTCTAGTTGCCAGCCATCTGTTGTTTGCCCCTCCCCCGTGCCTTCCTT
GACCCTGGAAGGTGCCACTCCCACTGTCCTTTCCTAATAAAATGAGGAAATTGCATCGCATTGTCTGAGT
AGGTGTCATTCTATTCTGGGGGGTGGGGTGGGGCAGGACAGCAAGGGGGAGGATTGGGAAGACAATAGCA
GGCATGCTGGGGATGCGGTGGGCTCTATGGCTTCTGAGGCGGAAAGAACCAGCTGGGGCTCTAGGGGGTA
TCCCC
[124 nt withheld, positions 4766-4889]
C
[91 nt withheld, positions 4891-4981]
A
[49 nt withheld, positions 4983-5031]
CCTTTGACGTTGGAGTCCACGTTCTTT
[37 nt withheld, positions 5059-5095]
ACCCTATCTCGGTCTATTCTTTTGATTTATAAGGGATTTTGCCGATTTCGGCCTATTGGTTAAAAAATGA
GCTGATTTAACAAAAATTTAACGCGAATTAATTCTGTGGAATGTGTGTCAGTTAGGGTGTGGAAAGTCCC
CAGGCTCCCCAGCAGGCAGAAGTATGCAAAGCATGCATCTCAATTAGTCAGCAACCAGGTGTGGAAAGTC
CCCAGGCTCCCCAGCAGGCAGAAGTATGCAAAGCATGCATCTCAATTAGTCAGCAACCATAGTCCCGCCC
CTAACTCCGCCCATCCCGCCCCTAACTCCGCCCAGTTCCGCCCATTCTCCGCCCCATGGCTGACTAATTT
TTTTTATTTATGCAGAGGCCGAGGCCGCCTCTGCCTCTGAGCTATTCCAGAAGTAGTGAGGAGGCTTTTT
TGGAGGCCTAGGCTTTTGCAAAAAGCTCCCGGGAGCTTGTATATCCATTTTCGGATCTGATCAAGAGACA
GGATGAGGATCGTTTCGCATGATTGAACAAGATGGATTGCACGCAGGTTCTCCGGCCGCTTGGGTGGAGA
GGCTATTCGGCTATGACTGGGCACAACAGACAATCGGCTGCTCTGATGCCGCCGTGTTCCGGCTGTCAGC
GCAGGGGCGCCCGGTTCTTTTTGTCAAGACCGACCTGTCCGGTGCCCTGAATGAACTGCAGGACGAGGCA
GCGCGGCTATCGTGGCTGGCCACGACGGGCGTTCCTTGCGCAGCTGTGCTCGACGTTGTCACTGAAGCGG
GAAGGGACTGGCTGCTATTGGGCGAAGTGCCGGGGCAGGATCTCCTGTCATCTCACCTTGCTCCTGCCGA
GAAAGTATCCATCATGGCTGATGCAATGCGGCGGCTGCATACGCTTGATCCGGCTACCTGCCCATTCGAC
CACCAAGCGAAACATCGCATCGAGCGAGCACGTACTCGGATGGAAGCCGGTCTTGTCGATCAGGATGATC
TGGACGAAGAGCATCAGGGGCTCGCGCCAGCCGAACTGTTCGCCAGGCTCAAGGCGCGCATGCCCGACGG
CGAGGATCTCGTCGTGACCCATGGCGATGCCTGCTTGCCGAATATCATGGTGGAAAATGGCCGCTTTTCT
GGATTCATCGACTGTGGCCGGCTGGGTGTGGCGGACCGCTATCAGGACATAGCGTTGGCTACCCGTGATA
TTGCTGAAGAGCTTGGCGGCGAATGGGCTGACCGCTTCCTCGTGCTTTACGGTATCGCCGCTCCCGATTC
GCAGCGCATCGCCTTCTATCGCCTTCTTGACGAGTTCTTCTGAGCGGGACTCTGGGGTTCGAAATGACCG
ACCAAGCGACGCCCAACCTGCCATCACGAGATTTCGATTCCACCGCCGCCTTCTATGAAAGGTTGGGCTT
CGGAATCGTTTTCCGGGACGCCGGCTGGATGATCCTCCAGCGCGGGGATCTCATGCTGGAGTTCTTCGCC
CACCCCAACTTGTTTATTGCAGCTTATAATGGTTACAAATAAAGCAATAGCATCACAAATTTCACAAATA
AAGCATTTTTTTCACTGCATTCTAGTTGTGGTTTGTCCAAACTCATCAATGTATCTTATCATGTCTGTAT
ACCGTCGACCTCTAGCTAGAGCTTGGCGTAATCATGGTCATAGCTGTTTCCTGTGTGAAATTGTTATCCG
CTCACAATTCCACACAACATACGAGCCGGAAGCATAAAGTGTAAAGCCTGGGGTGCCTAATGAGTGAGCT
AACTCACATTAATTGCGTTGCGCTCACTGCCCGCTTTCCAGTCGGGAAACCTGTCGTGCCAGCTGCATTA
ATGAATCGGCCAACGCGCGGGGAGAGGCGGTTTGCGTATTGGGCGCTCTTCCGCTTCCTCGCTCACTGAC
TCGCTGCGCTCGGTCGTTCGGCTGCGGCGAGCGGTATCAGCTCACTCAAAGGCGGTAATACGGTTATCCA
CAGAATCAGGGGATAACGCAGGAAAGAACATGTGAGCAAAAGGCCAGCAAAAGGCCAGGAACCGTAAAAA
GGCCGCGTTGCTGGCGTTTTTCCATAGGCTCCGCCCCCCTGACGAGCATCACAAAAATCGACGCTCAAGT
CAGAGGTGGCGAAACCCGACAGGACTATAAAGATACCAGGCGTTTCCCCCTGGAAGCTCCCTCGTGCGCT
CTCCTGTTCCGACCCTGCCGCTTACCGGATACCTGTCCGCCTTTCTCCCTTCGGGAAGCGTGGCGCTTTC
TCATAGCTCACGCTGTAGGTATCTCAGTTCGGTGTAGGTCGTTCGCTCCAAGCTGGGCTGTGTGCACGAA
CCCCCCGTTCAGCCCGACCGCTGCGCCTTATCCGGTAACTATCGTCTTGAGTCCAACCCGGTAAGACACG
ACTTATCGCCACTGGCAGCAGCCACTGGTAACAGGATTAGCAGAGCGAGGTATGTAGGCGGTGCTACAGA
GTTCTTGAAGTGGTGGCCTAACTACGGCTACACTAGAAGAACAGTATTTGGTATCTGCGCTCTGCTGAAG
CCAGTTACCTTCGGAAAAAGAGTTGGTAGCTCTTGATCCGGCAAACAAACCACCGCTGGTAGCGGTTTTT
TTGTTTGCAAGCAGCAGATTACGCGCAGAAAAAAAGGATCTCAAGAAGATCCTTTGATCTTTTCTACGGG
GTCTGACGCTCAGTGGAACGAAAACTCACGTTAAGGGATTTTGGTCATGAGATTATCAAAAAGGATCTTC
ACCTAGATCCTTTTAAATTAAAAATGAAGTTTTAAATCAATCTAAAGTATATATGAGTAAACTTGGTCTG
ACAGTTACCAATGCTTAATCAGTGAGGCACCTATCTCAGCGATCTGTCTATTTCGTTCATCCATAGTTGC
CTGACTCCCCGTCGTGTAGATAACTACGATACGGGAGGGCTTACCATCTGGCCCCAGTGCTGCAATGATA
CCGCGAGACCCACGCTCACCGGCTCCAGATTTATCAGCAATAAACCAGCCAGCCGGAAGGGCCGAGCGCA
GAAGTGGTCCTGCAACTTTATCCGCCTCCATCCAGTCTATTAATTGTTGCCGGGAAGCTAGAGTAAGTAG
TTCGCCAGTTAATAGTTTGCGCAACGTTGTTGCCATTGCTACAGGCATCGTGGTGTCACGCTCGTCGTTT
GGTATGGCTTCATTCAGCTCCGGTTCCCAACGATCAAGGCGAGTTACATGATCCCCCATGTTGTGCAAAA
AAGCGGTTAGCTCCTTCGGTCCTCCGATCGTTGTCAGAAGTAAGTTGGCCGCAGTGTTATCACTCATGGT
TATGGCAGCACTGCATAATTCTCTTACTGTCATGCCATCCGTAAGATGCTTTTCTGTGACTGGTGAGTAC
TCAACCAAGTCATTCTGAGAATAGTGTATGCGGCGACCGAGTTGCTCTTGCCCGGCGTCAATACGGGATA
ATACCGCGCCACATAGCAGAACTTTAAAAGTGCTCATCATTGGAAAACGTTCTTCGGGGCGAAAACTCTC
AAGGATCTTACCGCTGTTGAGATCCAGTTCGATGTAACCCACTCGTGCACCCAACTGATCTTCAGCATCT
TTTACTTTCACCAGCGTTTCTGGGTGAGCAAAAACAGGAAGGCAAAATGCCGCAAAAAAGGGAATAAGGG
CGACACGGAAATGTTGAATACTCATACTCTTCCTTTTTCAATATTATTGAAGCATTTATCAGGGTTATTG
TCTCATGAGCGGATACATATTTGAATGTATTTAGAAAAATAAACAAATAGGGGTTCCGCGCACATTTCCC
CGAAAAGTGCCACCTGACGTC
Features (pLannotate 1.2.2; 20 found; start..end, strand, type, name):
     28..80      -  misc_feature   bom (fragment): basis of mobility region from pBR322
    235..614     +  enhancer       CMV enhancer: human cytomegalovirus immediate early enhancer
    615..818     +  promoter       CMV promoter: human cytomegalovirus (CMV) immediate early promoter
    814..847     +  LTR            5' LTR (truncated) (fragment): truncated 5' long terminal repeat (LTR) from HIV-1
    863..881     +  promoter       T7 promoter: promoter for bacteriophage T7 RNA polymerase
    901..4449    +  CDS            DICER1 (fragment): DICER_HUMAN - Also known as DICER, HERNA, KIAA0928. Experimental evidence at protein level: Swiss-Prot protein existence level 1. Double-stranded RNA (dsRNA) endoribonuclease playing a central role in short dsRNA-mediated post-transcriptional gene silencing. Cleaves naturally occurring long dsRNAs and short hairpin pre-microRNAs (miRNA) into fragments of twenty-one to twenty-three nucleotides with 3' overhang of two nucleotides, producing respectively short interfering RNAs (siRNA) and mature microRNAs. SiRNAs and miRNAs serve as guide to direct the RNA-induced silencing complex (RISC) to comp
   4496..4720    +  polyA_signal   bGH poly(A) signal: bovine growth hormone polyadenylation signal
   4724..4745    +  promoter       SV40 promoter (fragment): SV40 enhancer and early promoter
   4766..5194    +  rep_origin     f1 ori (sequence partly withheld): f1 bacteriophage origin of replication; arrow indicates direction of (+) strand synthesis
   5208..5537    +  promoter       SV40 promoter: SV40 enhancer and early promoter
   5604..6395    +  CDS            neo: KKA2_KLEPN - Also known as kan, nptII. Experimental evidence at protein level: Swiss-Prot protein existence level 1. Resistance to kanamycin, neomycin, paromomycin, ribostamycin, butirosin and gentamicin B. From Klebsiella pneumoniae.
   6419..6577    +  CDS            ble (fragment): BLE_KLEPN - Experimental evidence at protein level: Swiss-Prot protein existence level 1. Binding protein with a strong affinity to the bleomycin family of antibiotics. Binds to CL990; an antimitotic-antibiotic compound. From Klebsiella pneumoniae.
   6572..6693    +  polyA_signal   SV40 poly(A) signal: SV40 polyadenylation signal
   6766..6782    -  protein_bind   lac operator: The lac repressor binds to the lac operator to inhibit transcription in E. coli. This inhibition can be relieved by adding lactose or isopropyl-β-D-thiogalactopyranoside (IPTG). lac repressor encoded by lacI
   6790..6820    -  promoter       lac promoter: promoter for the E. coli lac operon
   6835..6856    -  protein_bind   CAP binding site: CAP binding activates transcription in the presence of cAMP. E. coli catabolite activator protein
   6869..6961    -  CDS            lacI (fragment): lac repressor; lacI; The lac repressor binds to the lac operator to inhibit transcription in E. coli. This inhibition can be relieved by adding lactose or isopropyl-β-D-thiogalactopyranoside (IPTG).
   7144..7729    -  rep_origin     ori: high-copy-number ColE1/pMB1/pBR322/pUC origin of replication
   7900..8760    -  CDS            AmpR: β-lactamase; bla; confers resistance to ampicillin, carbenicillin, and related antibiotics
   8761..8865    -  promoter       AmpR promoter: bla
