[The description below was written by a language model from this plasmid's Addgene catalogue record and pLannotate feature annotations shown in this document.]
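Description:
pcDNA3.1-FLAG-Dicer-delDUF is a mammalian expression plasmid built on the pcDNA3.1 backbone that encodes an N-terminally truncated form of human Dicer (DICER1), the dsRNA endoribonuclease that processes long double-stranded RNAs and pre-miRNA hairpins into siRNAs and mature miRNAs. According to the record, the region from the N terminus through the DUF domain has been deleted. This agrees with the feature table, which annotates only a partial DICER1 coding sequence of roughly 3.5 kb within the 8,896 nt plasmid. The insert was cloned between HindIII and ApaI sites and carries an N-terminal FLAG tag supplied by the backbone. The tag is not annotated separately in the feature list, but it would allow immunodetection and immunoprecipitation of the truncated protein.

Expression in mammalian cells is driven by the CMV immediate early enhancer and promoter, and transcripts are terminated by the bovine growth hormone polyadenylation signal. A T7 promoter upstream of the insert allows in vitro transcription. A separate SV40 promoter–neo–SV40 poly(A) cassette provides G418 selection for stable transfectants. In E. coli the plasmid is maintained at high copy through a ColE1/pUC-type origin and selected with ampicillin via the β-lactamase gene, and an f1 origin is also present. The short hits annotated as HIV-1 LTR, ble, lacI and a second SV40 promoter fragment are probably backbone remnants or annotation artefacts rather than functional elements.

The construct belongs to a set of Dicer deletion mutants associated with work on PACT in the RNA silencing pathway. Such mutants are typically used for domain mapping, to test which regions of Dicer are needed for protein interactions or processing activity.
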