Addgene plasmid #51365: pcDNA3.1-FLAG-Dicer-delDUF
Depositing lab: Narry Kim. Publication: The role of PACT in the RNA silencing pathway. Lee Y, Hur I, Park SY, Kim YK, Suh MR, Kim VN. EMBO J. 2006 Feb 8;25(3):522-32. Epub 2006 Jan 19. 10.1038/sj.emboj.7600942 PubMed 16424907.
Backbone
  Vector backbone: pcDNA3.1
  Backbone manufacturer: Invitrogen
  Vector type: Mammalian Expression
Growth in bacteria
  Bacterial resistance: Ampicillin, 100 μg/mL
  Growth temperature: 37°C
  Growth strain: DH5alpha
  Copy number: High Copy
Gene/Insert
  Gene/Insert name: Dicer (alt name: Dicer1)
  Species: H. sapiens (human)
  Mutation: From N terminus to DUF domain deletion
  Entrez Gene: DICER1 (a.k.a. DCR1, Dicer, Dicer1e, GLOW, HERNA, K12H4.8-LIKE, MNG1, RMSE2, aviD)
  Promoter: CMV
  Tag / fusion protein: FLAG (N terminal on backbone)
  Cloning method: Restriction Enzyme; 5′ cloning site HindIII (not destroyed); 3′ cloning site ApaI (not destroyed)
  Sequencing primers: 5′ CMV_fwd_primer; 3′ BGH_rev_primer
Resource information
  A portion of this plasmid was derived from a plasmid made by: Note that the full-length wild type Dicer was cloned by Dr. Patrick Provost (PMID: 12411504).
Terms and licenses: Academic/Nonprofit Terms; Industry Terms: Not Available to Industry
How to cite: pcDNA3.1-FLAG-Dicer-delDUF was a gift from Narry Kim (Addgene plasmid # 51365 ; http://n2t.net/addgene:51365 ; RRID:Addgene_51365)
