>Addgene plasmid #51365 | pcDNA3.1-FLAG-Dicer-delDUF | addgene partial sequence | sequence record 80113 | CMV-F 5'-CGCAAATGGGCGGTAGGCGTG-3'
GAGCTCTCTGGCTAACTAGAGAACCCACTGCTTACTGGCTTATCGAAATTAATACGACTCACTATAGGGA
GACCCAAGCTGGCTAGCCCACCATGGACTACAAGGACGACGATGACAAGAAGCTTATTCCAGAGTGTTTG
AGGGATAGTTATCCCAGACCTGATCAGCCCTGTTACCTGTATGTGATAGGAATGGTTTTAACTACACCTT
TACCTGATGAACTCAACTTTAGAAGGCGGAAGCTCTATCCTCCTGAAGATACCACAAGATGCTTTGGAAT
ACTGACGGCCAAACCCATACCTCAGATTCCACACTTTCCTGTGTACACACGCTCTGGAGAGGTTACCATA
TCCATTGAGTTGAAGAAGTCTGGTTTCATGTTGTCTCTACAAATGCTTGAGTTGATTACAAGACTTCACC
AGTATATATTCTCACATATTCTTCGGCTTGAAAAACCTGCACTAGAATTTAAACCTACAGACGCTGATTC
AGCATACTGTGTTCTACCTCTTAATGTTGTTAATGACTCCAGCACTTTGGATATTGACTTTAAATTCATG
GAAGATATTGAGAAGTCTGAAGCTCGCATAGGCATTCCCAGTACAAAGTATACAAAAGAAACACCCTTTG
TTTTTAAATTAGAAGATTACCAAGATGCCGTTATCATTCCAAGATATCGCAATTTTGATCAGCCTCATCG
ATTTTATGTAGCTGATGTGTACACTGATCTTACCCCACTCAGTAAATTTCCTTCCCCTGAGTATGAAACT
TTTGCAGAATATTATAAAACAAAGTACAACCTTGACCTAACCAATCTCAACCAGCCACTGCTGGATGTGG
ACCACACATCTTCAAGACTTAATCTTTTGACACCTCGACATTTGAATCA
